[The description below was written by a language model from this plasmid's Addgene catalogue record and pLannotate feature annotations shown in this document.]
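Description:
pc3XB-ZF132 is a module-archive plasmid from the Zinc Finger Consortium Modular Assembly Kit v1.0, built on pc3XB, a modified pcDNA3 mammalian expression backbone of about 5.4 kb. It is maintained in E. coli through a high-copy ColE1/pUC-type origin with an ampicillin resistance gene (β-lactamase under its own promoter), and it also carries an f1 origin. For mammalian cells it retains the pcDNA3 neomycin phosphotransferase cassette, driven by the SV40 enhancer/early promoter and terminated by an SV40 polyadenylation signal, which allows G418 selection.

The payload is a roughly 90 bp insert encoding a single C2H2 zinc finger, ZF132, cloned between XbaI and BamHI sites that are both preserved. According to the depositor, this finger comes from the ToolGen module set (ToolGen name RDHT) and recognises the DNA triplet AGG. It sits downstream of the CMV enhancer/promoter and a T7 promoter, which also serves as the sequencing primer site, and upstream of the bovine growth hormone polyadenylation signal. The automated annotation labels this short coding segment as a fragment of the Krüppel protein, which most likely reflects homology among zinc finger motifs rather than a Krüppel-derived insert. Similarly, the small HIV-1 LTR, ble, lacI and bom fragments called in the table appear to be short backbone remnants or similarity hits rather than functional elements.

The plasmid serves as a source of one standardised finger module. Individual fingers of this kind are excised and joined in series to build multi-finger arrays with chosen DNA-binding specificities, which the associated publication uses for engineering zinc finger nucleases by modular assembly.
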