Addgene plasmid #13182: pc3XB-ZF132
Depositing lab: Keith Joung. Depositing organization: Massachusetts General Hospital. Publication: Standardized reagents and protocols for engineering zinc finger nucleases by modular assembly. Wright DA, Thibodeau-Beganny S, Sander JD, Winfrey RJ, Hirsh AS, Eichtinger M, Fu F, Porteus MH, Dobbs D, Voytas DF, Joung JK. Nat Protoc. 2006;1(3):1637-52. doi: 10.1038/nprot.2006.259 PubMed 17406455.
Backbone
  Vector backbone: pc3XB
  Backbone manufacturer: Modified Invitrogen pcDNA3
  Backbone size w/o insert (bp): 5400
  Vector type: Mammalian Expression
  Selectable markers: Neomycin (select with G418)
Growth in bacteria
  Bacterial resistance: Ampicillin, 100 μg/mL
  Growth temperature: 37°C
  Growth strain: XL1 Blue
  Copy number: High Copy
Gene/Insert
  Gene/Insert name: ZF132
  Insert size (bp): 90
  Cloning method: Restriction Enzyme; 5′ cloning site XbaI (not destroyed); 3′ cloning site BamHI (not destroyed)
  Sequencing primers: 5′ T7
Terms and licenses: Academic/Nonprofit Terms; Industry Terms: Not Available to Industry
Depositor comments: Part of the Zinc Finger Consortium Modular Assembly Kit v1.0. Finger protein sequence: PGEKPFQCKTCQRKFSRSDHLKTHTRTH. Target DNA sequence: AGG. This zinc finger is derived from the ToolGen module set. ToolGen ZF ID: 35. ToolGen ZF name: RDHT.
How to cite: pc3XB-ZF132 was a gift from Keith Joung (Addgene plasmid # 13182 ; http://n2t.net/addgene:13182 ; RRID:Addgene_13182)
