Features (pLannotate 1.2.2; 20 found; start..end, strand, type, name):
     28..80      -  misc_feature   bom (fragment): basis of mobility region from pBR322
    235..614     +  enhancer       CMV enhancer: human cytomegalovirus immediate early enhancer
    615..818     +  promoter       CMV promoter: human cytomegalovirus (CMV) immediate early promoter
    814..847     +  LTR            5' LTR (truncated) (fragment): truncated 5' long terminal repeat (LTR) from HIV-1
    863..881     +  promoter       T7 promoter: promoter for bacteriophage T7 RNA polymerase
    924..998     +  CDS            Kr (fragment): KRUP_TRICA - Protein inferred from homology: Swiss-Prot protein existence level 3. Krueppel is a gap class segmentation protein. From Tribolium castaneum (Red flour beetle).
   1062..1286    +  polyA_signal   bGH poly(A) signal: bovine growth hormone polyadenylation signal
   1290..1311    +  promoter       SV40 promoter (fragment): SV40 enhancer and early promoter
   1332..1760    +  rep_origin     f1 ori (sequence partly withheld): f1 bacteriophage origin of replication; arrow indicates direction of (+) strand synthesis
   1774..2103    +  promoter       SV40 promoter: SV40 enhancer and early promoter
   2174..2965    +  CDS            neo: KKA2_KLEPN - Also known as kan, nptII. Experimental evidence at protein level: Swiss-Prot protein existence level 1. Resistance to kanamycin, neomycin, paromomycin, ribostamycin, butirosin and gentamicin B. From Klebsiella pneumoniae.
   2989..3147    +  CDS            ble (fragment): BLE_KLEPN - Experimental evidence at protein level: Swiss-Prot protein existence level 1. Binding protein with a strong affinity to the bleomycin family of antibiotics. Binds to CL990; an antimitotic-antibiotic compound. From Klebsiella pneumoniae.
   3142..3263    +  polyA_signal   SV40 poly(A) signal: SV40 polyadenylation signal
   3336..3352    -  protein_bind   lac operator: The lac repressor binds to the lac operator to inhibit transcription in E. coli. This inhibition can be relieved by adding lactose or isopropyl-β-D-thiogalactopyranoside (IPTG). lac repressor encoded by lacI
   3360..3390    -  promoter       lac promoter: promoter for the E. coli lac operon
   3405..3426    -  protein_bind   CAP binding site: CAP binding activates transcription in the presence of cAMP. E. coli catabolite activator protein
   3439..3531    -  CDS            lacI (fragment): lac repressor; lacI; The lac repressor binds to the lac operator to inhibit transcription in E. coli. This inhibition can be relieved by adding lactose or isopropyl-β-D-thiogalactopyranoside (IPTG).
   3714..4299    -  rep_origin     ori: high-copy-number ColE1/pMB1/pBR322/pUC origin of replication
   4470..5330    -  CDS            AmpR: β-lactamase; bla; confers resistance to ampicillin, carbenicillin, and related antibiotics
   5331..5435    -  promoter       AmpR promoter: bla
>Addgene plasmid #13182 | pc3XB-ZF132 | depositor full sequence | sequence record 7531 | Author sequence
GACGGATCGGGAGATCTCCCGATCCCCTATGGTGCACTCTCAGTACAATCTGCTCTGATGCCGCATAGTT
AAGCCAGTATCTGCTCCCTGCTTGTGTGTTGGAGGTCGCTGAGTAGTGCGCGAGCAAAATTTAAGCTACA
ACAAGGCAAGGCTTGACCGACAATTGCATGAAGAATCTGCTTAGGGTTAGGCGTTTTGCGCTGCTTCGCG
ATGTACGGGCCAGATATACGCGTTGACATTGATTATTGACTAGTTATTAATAGTAATCAATTACGGGGTC
ATTAGTTCATAGCCCATATATGGAGTTCCGCGTTACATAACTTACGGTAAATGGCCCGCCTGGCTGACCG
CCCAACGACCCCCGCCCATTGACGTCAATAATGACGTATGTTCCCATAGTAACGCCAATAGGGACTTTCC
ATTGACGTCAATGGGTGGAGTATTTACGGTAAACTGCCCACTTGGCAGTACATCAAGTGTATCATATGCC
AAGTACGCCCCCTATTGACGTCAATGACGGTAAATGGCCCGCCTGGCATTATGCCCAGTACATGACCTTA
TGGGACTTTCCTACTTGGCAGTACATCTACGTATTAGTCATCGCTATTACCATGGTGATGCGGTTTTGGC
AGTACATCAATGGGCGTGGATAGCGGTTTGACTCACGGGGATTTCCAAGTCTCCACCCCATTGACGTCAA
TGGGAGTTTGTTTTGGCACCAAAATCAACGGGACTTTCCAAAATGTCGTAACAACTCCGCCCCATTGACG
CAAATGGGCGGTAGGCGTGTACGGTGGGAGGTCTATATAAGCAGAGCTCTCTGGCTAACTAGAGAACCCA
CTGCTTACTGGCTTATCGAAATTAATACGACTCACTATAGGGAGACCCAAGCTGGCTAGCGTTTAAACGG
GCCCTCTAGACCCGGGGAGAAGCCTTTCCAGTGCAAGACCTGCCAGCGGAAATTCAGCCGGAGCGACCAC
CTGAAGACCCACACCCGGACACACACCGGTGGATCCTCTGCACAGTAGTAAGCTTAAGTTTAAACCGCTG
ATCAGCCTCGACTGTGCCTTCTAGTTGCCAGCCATCTGTTGTTTGCCCCTCCCCCGTGCCTTCCTTGACC
CTGGAAGGTGCCACTCCCACTGTCCTTTCCTAATAAAATGAGGAAATTGCATCGCATTGTCTGAGTAGGT
GTCATTCTATTCTGGGGGGTGGGGTGGGGCAGGACAGCAAGGGGGAGGATTGGGAAGACAATAGCAGGCA
TGCTGGGGATGCGGTGGGCTCTATGGCTTCTGAGGCGGAAAGAACCAGCTGGGGCTCTAGGGGGTATCCC
C
[124 nt withheld, positions 1332-1455]
C
[91 nt withheld, positions 1457-1547]
A
[49 nt withheld, positions 1549-1597]
CCTTTGACGTTGGAGTCCACGTTCTTT
[37 nt withheld, positions 1625-1661]
ACCCTATCTCGGTCTATTCTTTTGATTTATAAGGGATTTTGCCGATTTCGGCCTATTGGTTAAAAAATGA
GCTGATTTAACAAAAATTTAACGCGAATTAATTCTGTGGAATGTGTGTCAGTTAGGGTGTGGAAAGTCCC
CAGGCTCCCCAGCAGGCAGAAGTATGCAAAGCATGCATCTCAATTAGTCAGCAACCAGGTGTGGAAAGTC
CCCAGGCTCCCCAGCAGGCAGAAGTATGCAAAGCATGCATCTCAATTAGTCAGCAACCATAGTCCCGCCC
CTAACTCCGCCCATCCCGCCCCTAACTCCGCCCAGTTCCGCCCATTCTCCGCCCCATGGCTGACTAATTT
TTTTTATTTATGCAGAGGCCGAGGCCGCCTCTGCCTCTGAGCTATTCCAGAAGTAGTGAGGAGGCTTTTT
TGGAGGCCTAGGCTTTTGCAAAAAGCTCCCGGCCGGGAGCTTGTATATCCATTTTCGGATCTGATCAAGA
GACAGGATGAGGATCGTTTCGCATGATTGAACAAGATGGATTGCACGCAGGTTCTCCGGCCGCTTGGGTG
GAGAGGCTATTCGGCTATGACTGGGCACAACAGACAATCGGCTGCTCTGATGCCGCCGTGTTCCGGCTGT
CAGCGCAGGGGCGCCCGGTTCTTTTTGTCAAGACCGACCTGTCCGGTGCCCTGAATGAACTGCAGGACGA
GGCAGCGCGGCTATCGTGGCTGGCCACGACGGGCGTTCCTTGCGCAGCTGTGCTCGACGTTGTCACTGAA
GCGGGAAGGGACTGGCTGCTATTGGGCGAAGTGCCGGGGCAGGATCTCCTGTCATCTCACCTTGCTCCTG
CCGAGAAAGTATCCATCATGGCTGATGCAATGCGGCGGCTGCATACGCTTGATCCGGCTACCTGCCCATT
CGACCACCAAGCGAAACATCGCATCGAGCGAGCACGTACTCGGATGGAAGCCGGTCTTGTCGATCAGGAT
GATCTGGACGAAGAGCATCAGGGGCTCGCGCCAGCCGAACTGTTCGCCAGGCTCAAGGCGCGCATGCCCG
ACGGCGAGGATCTCGTCGTGACCCATGGCGATGCCTGCTTGCCGAATATCATGGTGGAAAATGGCCGCTT
TTCTGGATTCATCGACTGTGGCCGGCTGGGTGTGGCGGACCGCTATCAGGACATAGCGTTGGCTACCCGT
GATATTGCTGAAGAGCTTGGCGGCGAATGGGCTGACCGCTTCCTCGTGCTTTACGGTATCGCCGCTCCCG
ATTCGCAGCGCATCGCCTTCTATCGCCTTCTTGACGAGTTCTTCTGAGCGGGACTCTGGGGTTCGAAATG
ACCGACCAAGCGACGCCCAACCTGCCATCACGAGATTTCGATTCCACCGCCGCCTTCTATGAAAGGTTGG
GCTTCGGAATCGTTTTCCGGGACGCCGGCTGGATGATCCTCCAGCGCGGGGATCTCATGCTGGAGTTCTT
CGCCCACCCCAACTTGTTTATTGCAGCTTATAATGGTTACAAATAAAGCAATAGCATCACAAATTTCACA
AATAAAGCATTTTTTTCACTGCATTCTAGTTGTGGTTTGTCCAAACTCATCAATGTATCTTATCATGTCT
GTATACCGTCGACCTCTAGCTAGAGCTTGGCGTAATCATGGTCATAGCTGTTTCCTGTGTGAAATTGTTA
TCCGCTCACAATTCCACACAACATACGAGCCGGAAGCATAAAGTGTAAAGCCTGGGGTGCCTAATGAGTG
AGCTAACTCACATTAATTGCGTTGCGCTCACTGCCCGCTTTCCAGTCGGGAAACCTGTCGTGCCAGCTGC
ATTAATGAATCGGCCAACGCGCGGGGAGAGGCGGTTTGCGTATTGGGCGCTCTTCCGCTTCCTCGCTCAC
TGACTCGCTGCGCTCGGTCGTTCGGCTGCGGCGAGCGGTATCAGCTCACTCAAAGGCGGTAATACGGTTA
TCCACAGAATCAGGGGATAACGCAGGAAAGAACATGTGAGCAAAAGGCCAGCAAAAGGCCAGGAACCGTA
AAAAGGCCGCGTTGCTGGCGTTTTTCCATAGGCTCCGCCCCCCTGACGAGCATCACAAAAATCGACGCTC
AAGTCAGAGGTGGCGAAACCCGACAGGACTATAAAGATACCAGGCGTTTCCCCCTGGAAGCTCCCTCGTG
CGCTCTCCTGTTCCGACCCTGCCGCTTACCGGATACCTGTCCGCCTTTCTCCCTTCGGGAAGCGTGGCGC
TTTCTCATAGCTCACGCTGTAGGTATCTCAGTTCGGTGTAGGTCGTTCGCTCCAAGCTGGGCTGTGTGCA
CGAACCCCCCGTTCAGCCCGACCGCTGCGCCTTATCCGGTAACTATCGTCTTGAGTCCAACCCGGTAAGA
CACGACTTATCGCCACTGGCAGCAGCCACTGGTAACAGGATTAGCAGAGCGAGGTATGTAGGCGGTGCTA
CAGAGTTCTTGAAGTGGTGGCCTAACTACGGCTACACTAGAAGAACAGTATTTGGTATCTGCGCTCTGCT
GAAGCCAGTTACCTTCGGAAAAAGAGTTGGTAGCTCTTGATCCGGCAAACAAACCACCGCTGGTAGCGGT
TTTTTTGTTTGCAAGCAGCAGATTACGCGCAGAAAAAAAGGATCTCAAGAAGATCCTTTGATCTTTTCTA
CGGGGTCTGACGCTCAGTGGAACGAAAACTCACGTTAAGGGATTTTGGTCATGAGATTATCAAAAAGGAT
CTTCACCTAGATCCTTTTAAATTAAAAATGAAGTTTTAAATCAATCTAAAGTATATATGAGTAAACTTGG
TCTGACAGTTACCAATGCTTAATCAGTGAGGCACCTATCTCAGCGATCTGTCTATTTCGTTCATCCATAG
TTGCCTGACTCCCCGTCGTGTAGATAACTACGATACGGGAGGGCTTACCATCTGGCCCCAGTGCTGCAAT
GATACCGCGAGACCCACGCTCACCGGCTCCAGATTTATCAGCAATAAACCAGCCAGCCGGAAGGGCCGAG
CGCAGAAGTGGTCCTGCAACTTTATCCGCCTCCATCCAGTCTATTAATTGTTGCCGGGAAGCTAGAGTAA
GTAGTTCGCCAGTTAATAGTTTGCGCAACGTTGTTGCCATTGCTACAGGCATCGTGGTGTCACGCTCGTC
GTTTGGTATGGCTTCATTCAGCTCCGGTTCCCAACGATCAAGGCGAGTTACATGATCCCCCATGTTGTGC
AAAAAAGCGGTTAGCTCCTTCGGTCCTCCGATCGTTGTCAGAAGTAAGTTGGCCGCAGTGTTATCACTCA
TGGTTATGGCAGCACTGCATAATTCTCTTACTGTCATGCCATCCGTAAGATGCTTTTCTGTGACTGGTGA
GTACTCAACCAAGTCATTCTGAGAATAGTGTATGCGGCGACCGAGTTGCTCTTGCCCGGCGTCAATACGG
GATAATACCGCGCCACATAGCAGAACTTTAAAAGTGCTCATCATTGGAAAACGTTCTTCGGGGCGAAAAC
TCTCAAGGATCTTACCGCTGTTGAGATCCAGTTCGATGTAACCCACTCGTGCACCCAACTGATCTTCAGC
ATCTTTTACTTTCACCAGCGTTTCTGGGTGAGCAAAAACAGGAAGGCAAAATGCCGCAAAAAAGGGAATA
AGGGCGACACGGAAATGTTGAATACTCATACTCTTCCTTTTTCAATATTATTGAAGCATTTATCAGGGTT
ATTGTCTCATGAGCGGATACATATTTGAATGTATTTAGAAAAATAAACAAATAGGGGTTCCGCGCACATT
TCCCCGAAAAGTGCCACCTGACGTC
