>Addgene plasmid #13182 | pc3XB-ZF132 | addgene partial sequence | sequence record 19566 | CMV-F 5'-CGCAAATGGGCGGTAGGCGTG-3'
GCAGAGCTCTCTGGCTACTAGAGAACCACTGCTTACTGGCTTATCGAAATTAATACGACTCACTATAGGG
AGACCCAAGCTGGCTAGCGTTTAAACGGGCCCTCTAGACCCGGGGAGAAGCCTTTCCAGTGCAAGACCTG
CCAGCGGAAATTCAGCCGGAGCGACCACCTGAAGACCCACACCCGGACACACACCGGTGGATCCTCTGCA
CAGTAGTAAGCTTAAGTTTAAACCGCTGATCAGCCTCGACTGTGCCTTCTAGTTGCCAGCCATCTGTTGT
TTGCCCCTCCCCCGTGCCTTCCTTGACCCTGGAAGGTGCCACTCCCACTGTCCTTTCCTAATAAAATGAG
GAAATTGCATCGCATTGTCTGAGTAGGTGTCATTCTATTCTGGGGGGTGGGGTGGGGCAGG
